Addgene plasmid #124606: AICSDP-60: SOX2-mEGFP
Purpose: Homology arms and linker-mEGFP sequence for C-terminus tagging of human SOX2
Depositing lab: Allen Institute for Cell Science. Depositing organization: Allen Institute.
Backbone
  Vector backbone: pUC57
  Vector type: Mammalian Expression, CRISPR ; Donor Template
Growth in bacteria
  Bacterial resistance: Ampicillin, 100 μg/mL
  Growth temperature: 37°C
  Growth strain: DH5alpha
  Copy number: High Copy
Gene/Insert
  Gene/Insert name: SOX2 Homology Arms with linker-mEGFP
  Species: H. sapiens (human)
  Insert size (bp): 2726
  Entrez Gene: SOX2 (a.k.a. ANOP3, MCOPS3)
  Cloning method: Unknown
Terms and licenses: Academic/Nonprofit Terms; Industry Terms
Depositor comments: This plasmid has been used with locus-specific CRISPR/Cas9 to add a mEGFP tag to the C-terminus of human SOX2 in WTC human induced pluripotent stem cells by the Allen Institute for Cell Science. Linker (AA) sequence: GGSG. After protein tagging using this donor template plasmid and CRISPR/Cas9 reagents, transfected cells may exhibit varying intensity levels of fluorescence, likely due to editing precision. To obtain cells of uniform intensity levels, see our protocol for fluorescence-assisted cell sorting and subcloning of transfected cells (https://www.allencell.org/instructional-videos-and-tutorials-for-cell-methods.html) Further, we recommend PCR-based assays for identifying precisely edited clones as previously described (https://www.molbiolcell.org/doi/abs/10.1091/mbc.e17-03-0209) For more information on the entire plasmid collection, please see https://www.addgene.org/allen-institute-cell-science/ .
How to cite: AICSDP-60: SOX2-mEGFP was a gift from Allen Institute for Cell Science (Addgene plasmid # 124606 ; http://n2t.net/addgene:124606 ; RRID:Addgene_124606)
