[The description below was written by a language model from this plasmid's Addgene catalogue record and the feature table of its GenBank file.]
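Description:
AICSDP-60: SOX2-mEGFP is a 5,418 bp circular donor template plasmid built on the pUC57 cloning backbone, designed for CRISPR/Cas9-mediated homology-directed repair rather than for autonomous expression in mammalian cells. It is propagated in E. coli at high copy from a ColE1/pUC-type origin and selected with ampicillin through the beta-lactamase (AmpR) gene and its own promoter. The remaining backbone annotations are standard pUC elements, including the lac promoter, lac operator and CAP binding site, along with M13 and other common sequencing primer sites flanking the insert.

The payload is a 2,726 bp human-derived insert consisting of SOX2 homology arms surrounding a linker-mEGFP cassette. The feature table annotates only the mEGFP coding sequence, a mammalian codon-optimized enhanced GFP carrying the monomerizing A206K mutation. The homology arms and the short linker are not individually annotated, though the position of mEGFP within the region between the M13 primer sites is consistent with genomic sequence on either side. No mammalian promoter is recorded, which fits the design. After a locus-specific Cas9 cut, the arms direct in-frame insertion of the linker and mEGFP at the C-terminus of endogenous SOX2, so the fusion protein is expressed under the gene's native regulation.

According to the depositor, the plasmid has been used to tag SOX2 in WTC human induced pluripotent stem cells. Transfected populations may show variable fluorescence intensity, probably reflecting differences in editing precision. Sorting, subcloning and PCR-based screening are therefore advised to obtain precisely edited clones.
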