LOCUS       Exported 5418 bp ds-DNA circular SYN 12-MAY-2021
DEFINITION  Homology arms and linker-mEGFP sequence for C-terminus tagging of
            human SOX2.
ACCESSION   .
VERSION     .
KEYWORDS    AICSDP-60: SOX2-mEGFP
SOURCE      synthetic DNA construct
  ORGANISM  synthetic DNA construct
REFERENCE   1 (bases 1 to 5418)
  AUTHORS   Allen Institute for Cell Science
  TITLE     Allen Institute for Cell Science Plasmids
  JOURNAL   Unpublished
REFERENCE   2 (bases 1 to 5418)
  AUTHORS   .
  TITLE     Direct Submission
  JOURNAL   Exported May 12, 2021 from SnapGene Server 1.1.58
            http://www.snapgene.com
FEATURES             Location/Qualifiers
     source          1..5418
                     /organism="synthetic DNA construct"
                     /mol_type="other DNA"
     primer_bind     40..58
                     /label=pBRforEco
                     /note="pBR322 vectors, upsteam of EcoRI site, forward
                     primer"
     primer_bind     complement(96..118)
                     /label=pGEX 3'
                     /note="pGEX vectors, reverse primer"
     primer_bind     218..237
                     /label=pRS-marker
                     /note="pRS vectors, use to sequence yeast selectable
                     marker"
     primer_bind     431..453
                     /label=M13/pUC Forward
                     /note="In lacZ gene"
     primer_bind     445..462
                     /label=M13 Forward
                     /note="In lacZ gene. Also called M13-F20 or M13 (-21)
                     Forward"
     primer_bind     446..462
                     /label=M13 fwd
                     /note="common sequencing primer, one of multiple similar
                     variants"
     CDS             1516..2232
                     /codon_start=1
                     /product="enhanced GFP with monomerizing A206K mutation
                     (Zacharias et al., 2002)"
                     /label=mEGFP
                     /note="mammalian codon-optimized"
                     /translation="VSKGEELFTGVVPILVELDGDVNGHKFSVSGEGEGDATYGKLTLK
                     FICTTGKLPVPWPTLVTTLTYGVQCFSRYPDHMKQHDFFKSAMPEGYVQERTIFFKDDG
                     NYKTRAEVKFEGDTLVNRIELKGIDFKEDGNILGHKLEYNYNSHNVYIMADKQKNGIKV
                     NFKIRHNIEDGSVQLADHYQQNTPIGDGPVLLPDNHYLSTQSKLSKDPNEKRDHMVLLE
                     FVTAAGITLGMDELYK"
     primer_bind     complement(1558..1579)
                     /label=EGFP-N
                     /note="EGFP, reverse primer"
     primer_bind     complement(1819..1838)
                     /label=EXFP-R
                     /note="For distinguishing EGFP variants, reverse primer"
     primer_bind     2166..2187
                     /label=EGFP-C
                     /note="EGFP, forward primer"
     primer_bind     complement(3264..3280)
                     /label=M13 rev
                     /note="common sequencing primer, one of multiple similar
                     variants"
     primer_bind     complement(3264..3280)
                     /label=M13 Reverse
                     /note="In lacZ gene. Also called M13-rev"
     primer_bind     complement(3277..3299)
                     /label=M13/pUC Reverse
                     /note="In lacZ gene"
     protein_bind    3288..3304
                     /label=lac operator
                     /bound_moiety="lac repressor encoded by lacI"
                     /note="The lac repressor binds to the lac operator to
                     inhibit transcription in E. coli. This inhibition can be
                     relieved by adding lactose or
                     isopropyl-beta-D-thiogalactopyranoside (IPTG)."
     promoter        complement(3312..3342)
                     /label=lac promoter
                     /note="promoter for the E. coli lac operon"
     protein_bind    3357..3378
                     /label=CAP binding site
                     /bound_moiety="E. coli catabolite activator protein"
                     /note="CAP binding activates transcription in the presence
                     of cAMP."
     primer_bind     complement(3495..3512)
                     /label=L4440
                     /note="L4440 vector, forward primer"
     rep_origin      complement(3666..4254)
                     /direction=LEFT
                     /label=ori
                     /note="high-copy-number ColE1/pMB1/pBR322/pUC origin of
                     replication"
     primer_bind     complement(3746..3765)
                     /label=pBR322ori-F
                     /note="pBR322 origin, forward primer"
     CDS             complement(4425..5285)
                     /codon_start=1
                     /gene="bla"
                     /product="beta-lactamase"
                     /label=AmpR
                     /note="confers resistance to ampicillin, carbenicillin, and
                     related antibiotics"
                     /translation="MSIQHFRVALIPFFAAFCLPVFAHPETLVKVKDAEDQLGARVGYI
                     ELDLNSGKILESFRPEERFPMMSTFKVLLCGAVLSRIDAGQEQLGRRIHYSQNDLVEYS
                     PVTEKHLTDGMTVRELCSAAITMSDNTAANLLLTTIGGPKELTAFLHNMGDHVTRLDRW
                     EPELNEAIPNDERDTTMPVAMATTLRKLLTGELLTLASRQQLIDWMEADKVAGPLLRSA
                     LPAGWFIADKSGAGERGSRGIIAALGPDGKPSRIVVIYTTGSQATMDERNRQIAEIGAS
                     LIKHW"
     primer_bind     5048..5067
                     /label=Amp-R
                     /note="Ampicillin resistance gene, reverse primer"
     promoter        complement(5286..5390)
                     /gene="bla"
                     /label=AmpR promoter
ORIGIN
        1 gtctaagaaa ccattattat catgacatta acctataaaa ataggcgtat cacgaggccc
       61 tttcgtctcg cgcgtttcgg tgatgacggt gaaaacctct gacacatgca gctcccggag
      121 acggtcacag cttgtctgta agcggatgcc gggagcagac aagcccgtca gggcgcgtca
      181 gcgggtgttg gcgggtgtcg gggctggctt aactatgcgg catcagagca gattgtactg
      241 agagtgcacc atatgcggtg tgaaataccg cacagatgcg taaggagaaa ataccgcatc
      301 aggcgccatt cgccattcag gctgcgcaac tgttgggaag ggcgatcggt gcgggcctct
      361 tcgctattac gccagctggc gaaaggggga tgtgctgcaa ggcgattaag ttgggtaacg
      421 ccagggtttt cccagtcacg acgttgtaaa acgacggcca gtgaattgac gcgtattggg
      481 attgaattga cgcgtattgg gatgccgagg gtcggcggcc gccggcgggc cgggcccgcg
      541 cacagcgccc gcatgtacaa catgatggag acggagctga agccgccggg cccgcagcaa
      601 acttcggggg gcggcggcgg caactccacc gcggcggcgg ccggcggcaa ccagaaaaac
      661 agcccggacc gcgtcaagcg gcccatgaat gccttcatgg tgtggtcccg cgggcagcgg
      721 cgcaagatgg cccaggagaa ccccaagatg cacaactcgg agatcagcaa gcgcctgggc
      781 gccgagtgga aacttttgtc ggagacggag aagcggccgt tcatcgacga ggctaagcgg
      841 ctgcgagcgc tgcacatgaa ggagcacccg gattataaat accggccccg gcggaaaacc
      901 aagacgctca tgaagaagga taagtacacg ctgcccggcg ggctgctggc ccccggcggc
      961 aatagcatgg cgagcggggt cggggtgggc gccggcctgg gcgcgggcgt gaaccagcgc
     1021 atggacagtt acgcgcacat gaacggctgg agcaacggca gctacagcat gatgcaggac
     1081 cagctgggct acccgcagca cccgggcctc aatgcgcacg gcgcagcgca gatgcagccc
     1141 atgcaccgct acgacgtgag cgccctgcag tacaactcca tgaccagctc gcagacctac
     1201 atgaacggct cgcccaccta cagcatgtcc tactcgcagc agggcacccc tggcatggct
     1261 cttggctcca tgggttcggt ggtcaagtcc gaggccagct ccagcccccc tgtggttacc
     1321 tcttcctccc actccagggc gccctgccag gccggggacc tccgggacat gatcagcatg
     1381 tatctccccg gcgccgaggt gccggaaccc gccgccccca gcagacttca catgtcccag
     1441 cactaccaga gcggcccggt gcccggcacg gccattaacg gcacactgcc cctctcacac
     1501 atgggcggaa gcggagtgag caagggcgag gagctgttca ccggggtggt gcccatcctg
     1561 gtcgagctgg acggcgacgt aaacggccac aagttcagcg tgtccggcga gggcgagggc
     1621 gatgccacct acggcaagct gaccctgaag ttcatctgca ccaccggcaa gctgcccgtg
     1681 ccctggccca ccctcgtgac caccctgacc tacggcgtgc agtgcttcag ccgctacccc
     1741 gaccacatga agcagcacga cttcttcaag tccgccatgc ccgaaggcta cgtccaggag
     1801 cgcaccatct tcttcaagga cgacggcaac tacaagaccc gcgccgaggt gaagttcgag
     1861 ggcgacaccc tggtgaaccg catcgagctg aagggcatcg acttcaagga ggacggcaac
     1921 atcctggggc acaagctgga gtacaactac aacagccaca acgtctatat catggccgac
     1981 aagcagaaga acggcatcaa ggtgaacttc aagatccgcc acaacatcga ggacggcagc
     2041 gtgcagctcg ccgaccacta ccagcagaac acccccatcg gcgacggccc cgtgctgctg
     2101 cccgacaacc actacctgag cacccagtcc aagctgagca aagaccccaa cgagaagcgc
     2161 gatcacatgg tcctgctgga gttcgtgacc gccgccggga tcactctcgg catggacgag
     2221 ctgtacaagt gagggccgga cagcgaactg gaggggggag aaattttcaa agaaaaacga
     2281 gggaaatggg aggggtgcaa aagaggagag taagaaacag catggagaaa acccggtacg
     2341 ctcaaaaaga aaaaggaaaa aaaaaaatcc catcacccac agcaaatgac agctgcaaaa
     2401 gagaacacca atcccatcca cactcacgca aaaaccgcga tgccgacaag aaaactttta
     2461 tgagagagat cctggacttc tttttggggg actatttttg tacagagaaa acctggggag
     2521 ggtggggagg gcgggggaat ggaccttgta tagatctgga ggaaagaaag ctacgaaaaa
     2581 ctttttaaaa gttctagtgg tacggtagga gctttgcagg aagtttgcaa aagtctttac
     2641 caataatatt tagagctagt ctccaagcga cgaaaaaaat gttttaatat ttgcaagcaa
     2701 cttttgtaca gtatttatcg agataaacat ggcaatcaaa atgtccattg tttataagct
     2761 gagaatttgc caatattttt caaggagagg cttcttgctg aattttgatt ctgcagctga
     2821 aatttaggac agttgcaaac gtgaaaagaa gaaaattatt caaatttgga cattttaatt
     2881 gtttaaaaat tgtacaaaag gaaaaaatta gaataagtac tggcgaacca tctctgtggt
     2941 cttgtttaaa aagggcaaaa gttttagact gtactaaatt ttataactta ctgttaaaag
     3001 caaaaatggc catgcaggtt gacaccgttg gtaatttata atagcttttg ttcgatccca
     3061 actttccatt ttgttcagat aaaaaaaacc atgaaattac tgtgtttgaa atattttctt
     3121 atggtttgta atatttctgt aaatttattg tgatatttta aggttttccc ccctttattt
     3181 tccgtagttg tattttaaaa gattcggctc tgtattattt gaatcagtca tcccaatggc
     3241 gcgccgagct tggcgtaatc atggtcatag ctgtttcctg tgtgaaattg ttatccgctc
     3301 acaattccac acaacatacg agccggaagc ataaagtgta aagcctgggg tgcctaatga
     3361 gtgagctaac tcacattaat tgcgttgcgc tcactgcccg ctttccagtc gggaaacctg
     3421 tcgtgccagc tgcattaatg aatcggccaa cgcgcgggga gaggcggttt gcgtattggg
     3481 cgctcttccg cttcctcgct cactgactcg ctgcgctcgg tcgttcggct gcggcgagcg
     3541 gtatcagctc actcaaaggc ggtaatacgg ttatccacag aatcagggga taacgcagga
     3601 aagaacatgt gagcaaaagg ccagcaaaag gccaggaacc gtaaaaaggc cgcgttgctg
     3661 gcgtttttcc ataggctccg cccccctgac gagcatcaca aaaatcgacg ctcaagtcag
     3721 aggtggcgaa acccgacagg actataaaga taccaggcgt ttccccctgg aagctccctc
     3781 gtgcgctctc ctgttccgac cctgccgctt accggatacc tgtccgcctt tctcccttcg
     3841 ggaagcgtgg cgctttctca tagctcacgc tgtaggtatc tcagttcggt gtaggtcgtt
     3901 cgctccaagc tgggctgtgt gcacgaaccc cccgttcagc ccgaccgctg cgccttatcc
     3961 ggtaactatc gtcttgagtc caacccggta agacacgact tatcgccact ggcagcagcc
     4021 actggtaaca ggattagcag agcgaggtat gtaggcggtg ctacagagtt cttgaagtgg
     4081 tggcctaact acggctacac tagaagaaca gtatttggta tctgcgctct gctgaagcca
     4141 gttaccttcg gaaaaagagt tggtagctct tgatccggca aacaaaccac cgctggtagc
     4201 ggtggttttt ttgtttgcaa gcagcagatt acgcgcagaa aaaaaggatc tcaagaagat
     4261 cctttgatct tttctacggg gtctgacgct cagtggaacg aaaactcacg ttaagggatt
     4321 ttggtcatga gattatcaaa aaggatcttc acctagatcc ttttaaatta aaaatgaagt
     4381 tttaaatcaa tctaaagtat atatgagtaa acttggtctg acagttacca atgcttaatc
     4441 agtgaggcac ctatctcagc gatctgtcta tttcgttcat ccatagttgc ctgactcccc
     4501 gtcgtgtaga taactacgat acgggagggc ttaccatctg gccccagtgc tgcaatgata
     4561 ccgcgagacc cacgctcacc ggctccagat ttatcagcaa taaaccagcc agccggaagg
     4621 gccgagcgca gaagtggtcc tgcaacttta tccgcctcca tccagtctat taattgttgc
     4681 cgggaagcta gagtaagtag ttcgccagtt aatagtttgc gcaacgttgt tgccattgct
     4741 acaggcatcg tggtgtcacg ctcgtcgttt ggtatggctt cattcagctc cggttcccaa
     4801 cgatcaaggc gagttacatg atcccccatg ttgtgcaaaa aagcggttag ctccttcggt
     4861 cctccgatcg ttgtcagaag taagttggcc gcagtgttat cactcatggt tatggcagca
     4921 ctgcataatt ctcttactgt catgccatcc gtaagatgct tttctgtgac tggtgagtac
     4981 tcaaccaagt cattctgaga atagtgtatg cggcgaccga gttgctcttg cccggcgtca
     5041 atacgggata ataccgcgcc acatagcaga actttaaaag tgctcatcat tggaaaacgt
     5101 tcttcggggc gaaaactctc aaggatctta ccgctgttga gatccagttc gatgtaaccc
     5161 actcgtgcac ccaactgatc ttcagcatct tttactttca ccagcgtttc tgggtgagca
     5221 aaaacaggaa ggcaaaatgc cgcaaaaaag ggaataaggg cgacacggaa atgttgaata
     5281 ctcatactct tcctttttca atattattga agcatttatc agggttattg tctcatgagc
     5341 ggatacatat ttgaatgtat ttagaaaaat aaacaaatag gggttccgcg cacatttccc
     5401 cgaaaagtgc cacctgac
//
