>Addgene plasmid #124606 | AICSDP-60: SOX2-mEGFP | depositor partial sequence | sequence record 237873 | SOX2 Homology Arms and linker-mEGFP
GCCGAGGGTCGGCGGCCGCCGGCGGGCCGGGCCCGCGCACAGCGCCCGCATGTACAACATGATGGAGACG
GAGCTGAAGCCGCCGGGCCCGCAGCAAACTTCGGGGGGCGGCGGCGGCAACTCCACCGCGGCGGCGGCCG
GCGGCAACCAGAAAAACAGCCCGGACCGCGTCAAGCGGCCCATGAATGCCTTCATGGTGTGGTCCCGCGG
GCAGCGGCGCAAGATGGCCCAGGAGAACCCCAAGATGCACAACTCGGAGATCAGCAAGCGCCTGGGCGCC
GAGTGGAAACTTTTGTCGGAGACGGAGAAGCGGCCGTTCATCGACGAGGCTAAGCGGCTGCGAGCGCTGC
ACATGAAGGAGCACCCGGATTATAAATACCGGCCCCGGCGGAAAACCAAGACGCTCATGAAGAAGGATAA
GTACACGCTGCCCGGCGGGCTGCTGGCCCCCGGCGGCAATAGCATGGCGAGCGGGGTCGGGGTGGGCGCC
GGCCTGGGCGCGGGCGTGAACCAGCGCATGGACAGTTACGCGCACATGAACGGCTGGAGCAACGGCAGCT
ACAGCATGATGCAGGACCAGCTGGGCTACCCGCAGCACCCGGGCCTCAATGCGCACGGCGCAGCGCAGAT
GCAGCCCATGCACCGCTACGACGTGAGCGCCCTGCAGTACAACTCCATGACCAGCTCGCAGACCTACATG
AACGGCTCGCCCACCTACAGCATGTCCTACTCGCAGCAGGGCACCCCTGGCATGGCTCTTGGCTCCATGG
GTTCGGTGGTCAAGTCCGAGGCCAGCTCCAGCCCCCCTGTGGTTACCTCTTCCTCCCACTCCAGGGCGCC
CTGCCAGGCCGGGGACCTCCGGGACATGATCAGCATGTATCTCCCCGGCGCCGAGGTGCCGGAACCCGCC
GCCCCCAGCAGACTTCACATGTCCCAGCACTACCAGAGCGGCCCGGTGCCCGGCACGGCCATTAACGGCA
CACTGCCCCTCTCACACATGGGCGGAAGCGGAGTGAGCAAGGGCGAGGAGCTGTTCACCGGGGTGGTGCC
CATCCTGGTCGAGCTGGACGGCGACGTAAACGGCCACAAGTTCAGCGTGTCCGGCGAGGGCGAGGGCGAT
GCCACCTACGGCAAGCTGACCCTGAAGTTCATCTGCACCACCGGCAAGCTGCCCGTGCCCTGGCCCACCC
TCGTGACCACCCTGACCTACGGCGTGCAGTGCTTCAGCCGCTACCCCGACCACATGAAGCAGCACGACTT
CTTCAAGTCCGCCATGCCCGAAGGCTACGTCCAGGAGCGCACCATCTTCTTCAAGGACGACGGCAACTAC
AAGACCCGCGCCGAGGTGAAGTTCGAGGGCGACACCCTGGTGAACCGCATCGAGCTGAAGGGCATCGACT
TCAAGGAGGACGGCAACATCCTGGGGCACAAGCTGGAGTACAACTACAACAGCCACAACGTCTATATCAT
GGCCGACAAGCAGAAGAACGGCATCAAGGTGAACTTCAAGATCCGCCACAACATCGAGGACGGCAGCGTG
CAGCTCGCCGACCACTACCAGCAGAACACCCCCATCGGCGACGGCCCCGTGCTGCTGCCCGACAACCACT
ACCTGAGCACCCAGTCCAAGCTGAGCAAAGACCCCAACGAGAAGCGCGATCACATGGTCCTGCTGGAGTT
CGTGACCGCCGCCGGGATCACTCTCGGCATGGACGAGCTGTACAAGTGAGGGCCGGACAGCGAACTGGAG
GGGGGAGAAATTTTCAAAGAAAAACGAGGGAAATGGGAGGGGTGCAAAAGAGGAGAGTAAGAAACAGCAT
GGAGAAAACCCGGTACGCTCAAAAAGAAAAAGGAAAAAAAAAAATCCCATCACCCACAGCAAATGACAGC
TGCAAAAGAGAACACCAATCCCATCCACACTCACGCAAAAACCGCGATGCCGACAAGAAAACTTTTATGA
GAGAGATCCTGGACTTCTTTTTGGGGGACTATTTTTGTACAGAGAAAACCTGGGGAGGGTGGGGAGGGCG
GGGGAATGGACCTTGTATAGATCTGGAGGAAAGAAAGCTACGAAAAACTTTTTAAAAGTTCTAGTGGTAC
GGTAGGAGCTTTGCAGGAAGTTTGCAAAAGTCTTTACCAATAATATTTAGAGCTAGTCTCCAAGCGACGA
AAAAAATGTTTTAATATTTGCAAGCAACTTTTGTACAGTATTTATCGAGATAAACATGGCAATCAAAATG
TCCATTGTTTATAAGCTGAGAATTTGCCAATATTTTTCAAGGAGAGGCTTCTTGCTGAATTTTGATTCTG
CAGCTGAAATTTAGGACAGTTGCAAACGTGAAAAGAAGAAAATTATTCAAATTTGGACATTTTAATTGTT
TAAAAATTGTACAAAAGGAAAAAATTAGAATAAGTACTGGCGAACCATCTCTGTGGTCTTGTTTAAAAAG
GGCAAAAGTTTTAGACTGTACTAAATTTTATAACTTACTGTTAAAAGCAAAAATGGCCATGCAGGTTGAC
ACCGTTGGTAATTTATAATAGCTTTTGTTCGATCCCAACTTTCCATTTTGTTCAGATAAAAAAAACCATG
AAATTACTGTGTTTGAAATATTTTCTTATGGTTTGTAATATTTCTGTAAATTTATTGTGATATTTTAAGG
TTTTCCCCCCTTTATTTTCCGTAGTTGTATTTTAAAAGATTCGGCTCTGTATTATTTGAATCAGTC
